>Addgene plasmid #194310 | pGTag Hygro EGFP cLAP +2 | addgene full sequence | sequence record 384052 | Addgene NGS Result
CGACGTTGTAAAACGACGGCCAGTGAGCGCGCGTAATACGACTCACTATAGGGCGAATTGGAGCTACCCG
CATTACCCTGTTATCCCTAAGATCCGACTATTTCCCATGATTCCTTCATATTTGCATATACGATACAAGG
CTGTTAGAGAGATAATTAGAATTAATTTGACTGTAAACACAAAGATATTAGTACAAAATACGTGACGTAG
AAAGTAATAATTTCTTGGGTAGTTTGCAGTTTTAAAATTATGTTTTAAAATGGACTATCATATGCTTACC
GTAACTTGAAAGTATTTCGATTTCTTGGCTTTATATATCTTGTGGAAAGGACGAAACACCGGTATGTCGG
GAACCTCTCCGTTTTAGAGCTAGAAATAGCAAGTTAAAATAAGGCTAGTCCGTTATCAACTTGAAAAAGT
GGCACCGAGTCGGTGCTTTTTTGAATTCAGATCTTACATTTCAGGACATCTAGCTTATCGATACCGTCGA
CTACAGGTATGTCGGGAACCTCTCCAGGACTGACCGACGACCTGCCCAGGGCCTCGGACTATAAGGACGA
CGACGACAAGGGCGGAGGCGGAGGGGAGAACCTGTACTTTCAGGGAAGCGGAGGAGGAGGCAAAGAAACA
GCTGCTGCTAAATTCGAGCGGCAGCACATGGACAGCTCTGGCCCCTCTGGCAGCGCCGCCAAGTTCAGCA
GCCTGGAAGTGCTGTTCCAGGGCCCCCTGAGCAGCAGCGGCCCCAGCGGCAGCATGGTGTCCAAGGGCGA
GGAACTGTTCACCGGCGTGGTGCCCATCCTGGTGGAGCTGGACGGCGACGTGAACGGCCACAAGTTCAGC
GTGTCCGGCGAGGGCGAAGGCGACGCCACCTACGGCAAGCTGACCCTGAAGTTCATCTGCACCACCGGCA
AGCTGCCCGTGCCCTGGCCCACCCTGGTGACCACCCTGACCTACGGCGTGCAGTGCTTCAGCAGATACCC
CGACCACATGAAGCAGCACGATTTCTTCAAGAGCGCCATGCCCGAGGGCTACGTCCAGGAGCGCACCATC
TTTTTCAAGGACGACGGCAACTACAAGACCAGGGCCGAGGTGAAGTTCGAGGGCGACACACTGGTGAACA
GGATCGAGCTGAAGGGCATCGACTTCAAAGAGGACGGCAACATCCTGGGCCACAAGCTGGAATACAACTA
CAACAGCCACAACGTGTACATTATGGCCGACAAGCAGAAGAACGGCATCAAGGTCAACTTCAAGATCCGG
CACAACATCGAGGACGGCAGCGTGCAGCTGGCCGACCACTACCAGCAGAACACCCCCATCGGCGACGGCC
CCGTGCTGCTGCCCGACAACCACTACCTGAGCACCCAGAGCGCTCTCAGCAAGGACCCCAACGAGAAGCG
GGACCACATGGTGCTGAAAGAATTTGTGACAGCCGCCGGAATCACCCTGGGCATGGACGAGCTGTACAAG
CGCGGAGCCACGAACTTCTCTCTGTTAAAGCAAGCAGGAGATGTTGAAGAAAACCCCGGGCCCATGAAAA
AGCCTGAACTCACCGCGACGTCTGTCGAGAAGTTTCTGATCGAAAAGTTCGACAGCGTCTCCGACCTGAT
GCAGCTCTCGGAGGGCGAAGAATCTCGTGCTTTCAGCTTCGATGTAGGAGGGCGTGGATATGTCCTGCGG
GTAAATAGCTGCGCCGATGGTTTCTACAAAGATCGTTATGTTTATCGGCACTTTGCATCGGCCGCGCTCC
CGATTCCGGAAGTGCTTGACATTGGGGAATTCAGCGAGAGCCTGACCTATTGCATCTCCCGCCGTGCACA
GGGTGTCACGTTGCAAGACCTGCCTGAAACCGAACTGCCCGCTGTTCTGCAGCCGGTCGCGGAGGCCATG
GATGCGATCGCTGCGGCCGATCTTAGCCAGACGAGCGGGTTCGGCCCATTCGGACCGCAAGGAATCGGTC
AATACACTACATGGCGTGATTTCATATGCGCGATTGCTGATCCCCATGTGTATCACTGGCAAACTGTGAT
GGACGACACCGTCAGTGCGTCCGTCGCGCAGGCTCTCGATGAGCTGATGCTTTGGGCCGAGGACTGCCCC
GAAGTCCGGCACCTCGTGCACGCGGATTTCGGCTCCAACAATGTCCTGACGGACAATGGCCGCATAACAG
CGGTCATTGACTGGAGCGAGGCGATGTTCGGGGATTCCCAATACGAGGTCGCCAACATCTTCTTCTGGAG
GCCGTGGTTGGCTTGTATGGAGCAGCAGACGCGCTACTTCGAGCGGAGGCATCCGGAGCTTGCAGGATCG
CCGCGGCTCCGGGCGTATATGCTCCGCATTGGTCTTGACCAACTCTATCAGAGCTTGGTTGACGGCAATT
TCGATGATGCAGCTTGGGCGCAGGGTCGATGCGACGCAATCGTCCGATCCGGAGCCGGGACTGTCGGGCG
TACACAAATCGCCCGCAGAAGCGCGGCCGTCTGGACCGATGGCTGTGTAGAAGTACTCGCCGATAGTGGA
AACCGACGCCCCAGCACTCGTCCGAGGGCAAAGGAATGACCTGGTATGTCGGGAACCTCTCCAGGGATGT
CTCGAGGGGGGGCCCGGTACCCAGCTTTTGTTCCCTTTAGTGAGGGTTAATTGCGCGCTTGGCGTAATCA
TGGTCATAGCTGTTTCCTGTGTGAAATTGTTATCCGCTCACAATTCCACACAACATACGAGCCGGAAGCA
TAAAGTGTAAAGCCTGGGGTGCCTAATGAGTGAGCTAACTCACATTAATTGCGTTGCGCTCACTGCCCGC
TTTCCAGTCGGGAAACCTGTCGTGCCAGCTGCATTAATGAATCGGCCAACGCGCGGGGAGAGGCGGTTTG
CGTATTGGGCGCTCTTCCGCTTCCTCGCTCACTGACTCGCTGCGCTCGGTCGTTCGGCTGCGGCGAGCGG
TATCAGCTCACTCAAAGGCGGTAATACGGTTATCCACAGAATCAGGGGATAACGCAGGAAAGAACATGTG
AGCAAAAGGCCAGCAAAAGGCCAGGAACCGTAAAAAGGCCGCGTTGCTGGCGTTTTTCCATAGGCTCCGC
CCCCCTGACGAGCATCACAAAAATCGACGCTCAAGTCAGAGGTGGCGAAACCCGACAGGACTATAAAGAT
ACCAGGCGTTTCCCCCTGGAAGCTCCCTCGTGCGCTCTCCTGTTCCGACCCTGCCGCTTACCGGATACCT
GTCCGCCTTTCTCCCTTCGGGAAGCGTGGCGCTTTCTCATAGCTCACGCTGTAGGTATCTCAGTTCGGTG
TAGGTCGTTCGCTCCAAGCTGGGCTGTGTGCACGAACCCCCCGTTCAGCCCGACCGCTGCGCCTTATCCG
GTAACTATCGTCTTGAGTCCAACCCGGTAAGACACGACTTATCGCCACTGGCAGCAGCCACTGGTAACAG
GATTAGCAGAGCGAGGTATGTAGGCGGTGCTACAGAGTTCTTGAAGTGGTGGCCTAACTACGGCTACACT
AGAAGAACAGTATTTGGTATCTGCGCTCTGCTGAAGCCAGTTACCTTCGGAAAAAGAGTTGGTAGCTCTT
GATCCGGCAAACAAACCACCGCTGGTAGCGGTGGTTTTTTTGTTTGCAAGCAGCAGATTACGCGCAGAAA
AAAAGGATCTCAAGAAGATCCTTTGATCTTTTCTACGGGGTCTGACGCTCAGTGGAACGAAAACTCACGT
TAAGGGATTTTGGTCATGAGATTATCAAAAAGGATCTTCACCTAGATCCTTTTAAATTAAAAATGAAGTT
TTAAATCAATCTAAAGTATATATGAGTAAACTTGGTCTGACAGTTACCAATGCTTAATCAGTGAGGCACC
TATCTCAGCGATCTGTCTATTTCGTTCATCCATAGTTGCCTGACTCCCCGTCGTGTAGATAACTACGATA
CGGGAGGGCTTACCATCTGGCCCCAGTGCTGCAATGATACCGCGAGACCCACGCTCACCGGCTCCAGATT
TATCAGCAATAAACCAGCCAGCCGGAAGGGCCGAGCGCAGAAGTGGTCCTGCAACTTTATCCGCCTCCAT
CCAGTCTATTAATTGTTGCCGGGAAGCTAGAGTAAGTAGTTCGCCAGTTAATAGTTTGCGCAACGTTGTT
GCCATTGCTACAGGCATCGTGGTGTCACGCTCGTCGTTTGGTATGGCTTCATTCAGCTCCGGTTCCCAAC
GATCAAGGCGAGTTACATGATCCCCCATGTTGTGCAAAAAAGCGGTTAGCTCCTTCGGTCCTCCGATCGT
TGTCAGAAGTAAGTTGGCCGCAGTGTTATCACTCATGGTTATGGCAGCACTGCATAATTCTCTTACTGTC
ATGCCATCCGTAAGATGCTTTTCTGTGACTGGTGAGTACTCAACCAAGTCATTCTGAGAATAGTGTATGC
GGCGACCGAGTTGCTCTTGCCCGGCGTCAATACGGGATAATACCGCGCCACATAGCAGAACTTTAAAAGT
GCTCATCATTGGAAAACGTTCTTCGGGGCGAAAACTCTCAAGGATCTTACCGCTGTTGAGATCCAGTTCG
ATGTAACCCACTCGTGCACCCAACTGATCTTCAGCATCTTTTACTTTCACCAGCGTTTCTGGGTGAGCAA
AAACAGGAAGGCAAAATGCCGCAAAAAAGGGAATAAGGGCGACACGGAAATGTTGAATACTCATACTCTT
CCTTTTTCAATATTATTGAAGCATTTATCAGGGTTATTGTCTCATGAGCGGATACATATTTGAATGTATT
TAGAAAAATAAACAAATAGGGGTTCCGCGCACATTTCCCCGAAAAGTGCCACCTG
[124 nt withheld, positions 4816-4939]
C
[91 nt withheld, positions 4941-5031]
A
[49 nt withheld, positions 5033-5081]
CCTTTGACGTTGGAGTCCACGTTCTTT
[37 nt withheld, positions 5109-5145]
ACCCTATCTCGGTCTATTCTTTTGATTTATAAGGGATTTTGCCGATTTCGGCCTATTGGTTAAAAAATGA
GCTGATTTAACAAAAATTTAACGCGAATTTTAACAAAATATTAACGCTTACAATTTCCATTCGCCATTCA
GGCTGCGCAACTGTTGGGAAGGGCGATCGGTGCGGGCCTCTTCGCTATTACGCCAGCTGGCGAAAGGGGG
ATGTGCTGCAAGGCGATTAAGTTGGGTAACGCCAGGGTTTTCCCAGTCA
Features (pLannotate 1.2.2; 19 found; start..end, strand, type, name):
     34..52      +  promoter       T7 promoter: promoter for bacteriophage T7 RNA polymerase
     98..332     +  promoter       U6 promoter: RNA polymerase III promoter for human U6 snRNA
    361..436     +  misc_RNA       gRNA scaffold: guide RNA scaffold for the Streptococcus pyogenes CRISPR/Cas9 system
    472..491     +  misc_feature   MCS (fragment): pBluescript multiple cloning site
    622..696     +  CDS            RNASE1 (fragment): RNAS1_BOSTR - Also known as RNS1. Experimental evidence at protein level: Swiss-Prot protein existence level 1. Endonuclease that catalyzes the cleavage of RNA on the 3' side of pyrimidine nucleotides. Acts on single-stranded and double- stranded RNA (By similarity). From Boselaphus tragocamelus (Nilgai).
    754..1470    +  CDS            EGFP: EGFP is a basic (constitutively fluorescent) green fluorescent protein published in 1996, derived from Aequorea victoria. It is reported to be a rapidly-maturing weak dimer with moderate acid sensitivity.
   1477..1529    +  CDS            P2A (fragment): 2A peptide from porcine teschovirus-1 polyprotein Eukaryotic ribosomes fail to insert a peptide bond between the Gly and Pro residues, yielding separate polypeptides.
   1534..2556    +  CDS            hph: KHYB_ECOLX - Experimental evidence at protein level: Swiss-Prot protein existence level 1. The aminoglycoside phosphotransferases achieve inactivation of their antibiotic substrates by phosphorylation. Only phosphorylates hygromycin and closely related compounds such as demethyl analogs and destomycin. From Escherichia coli.
   2591..2611    +  misc_feature   MCS (fragment): pBluescript multiple cloning site
   2624..2642    -  promoter       T3 promoter: promoter for bacteriophage T3 RNA polymerase
   2687..2703    -  protein_bind   lac operator: The lac repressor binds to the lac operator to inhibit transcription in E. coli. This inhibition can be relieved by adding lactose or isopropyl-β-D-thiogalactopyranoside (IPTG). lac repressor encoded by lacI
   2711..2741    -  promoter       lac promoter: promoter for the E. coli lac operon
   2756..2777    -  protein_bind   CAP binding site: CAP binding activates transcription in the presence of cAMP. E. coli catabolite activator protein
   2790..2882    -  CDS            lacI (fragment): lac repressor; lacI; The lac repressor binds to the lac operator to inhibit transcription in E. coli. This inhibition can be relieved by adding lactose or isopropyl-β-D-thiogalactopyranoside (IPTG).
   3065..3653    -  rep_origin     ori: high-copy-number ColE1/pMB1/pBR322/pUC origin of replication
   3824..4684    -  CDS            AmpR: β-lactamase; bla; confers resistance to ampicillin, carbenicillin, and related antibiotics
   4685..4789    -  promoter       AmpR promoter: bla
   4816..5244    +  rep_origin     f1 ori (sequence partly withheld): f1 bacteriophage origin of replication; arrow indicates direction of (+) strand synthesis
   5275..26      -  CDS            lacZα (fragment) (across the origin): LacZα fragment of β-galactosidase; lacZ fragment
