[The description below was written by a language model from this plasmid's Addgene catalogue record and pLannotate feature annotations shown in this document.]
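Description:
pGTag Hygro EGFP cLAP +2 is a 5.4 kb donor plasmid for CRISPR/Cas9-mediated generic tagging of endogenous proteins, built on the pBluescript KS- bacterial cloning backbone. It is maintained in E. coli through a high-copy ColE1/pUC-type origin with ampicillin resistance (AmpR under its own bla promoter). It retains the usual pBluescript elements: an f1 origin, flanking T7 and T3 promoters, lac promoter/operator sequences and remnants of lacZα.

The roughly 2.1 kb insert, placed between SalI and XhoI sites, is a promoterless cLAP(EGFP)-P2A-Hygro cassette. The annotation shows a short RNase 1-derived fragment, which most likely corresponds to the S-peptide affinity element of a localization-and-affinity-purification (LAP) tag. It is followed by EGFP, a P2A ribosomal-skipping peptide and the hygromycin phosphotransferase gene (hph). No eukaryotic promoter is annotated upstream of this cassette, so expression presumably depends on in-frame integration at the C-terminal end of a target gene. The endogenous promoter would then drive a tagged fusion protein, with hygromycin resistance released as a separate polypeptide via P2A, allowing selection of correctly tagged cells. The "+2" in the name probably denotes one of several reading-frame variants of the cassette, although the record does not say this explicitly.

Upstream of the cassette sit a human U6 promoter and an S. pyogenes gRNA scaffold, so the plasmid also expresses a guide RNA. Its target is not stated; in generic tagging schemes such a guide typically linearizes the donor itself for homology-independent insertion. Cas9 and a gene-specific guide are not encoded on this plasmid and would have to be provided from another source.
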