Addgene plasmid #194310: pGTag Hygro EGFP cLAP +2
Purpose: CRISPR/Cas9-mediated generic protein tagging
Depositing lab: Frank Schnütgen. Depositing organization: Goethe-Universitaet Frankfurt am Main. Publication: Selection-free endogenous tagging of cell lines by bicistronic co-expression of the surface antigen NGFR. Seibert M, Kurrle N, Stolp V, Nurnberger H, Tzschentke S, Borner L, Wempe F, Serve H, Schnutgen F. MethodsX. 2022 Nov 18;9:101929. doi: 10.1016/j.mex.2022.101929. eCollection 2022. PubMed 36444289.
Backbone
  Vector backbone: pBluescript KS-
  Total vector size (bp): 5404
  Vector type: Bacterial Cloning Vector
  Selectable markers: Hygromycin
Growth in bacteria
  Bacterial resistance: Ampicillin, 100 μg/mL
  Growth temperature: 37°C
  Growth strain: NEB Stable
  Copy number: High Copy
Gene/Insert
  Gene/Insert name: cLap(EGFP)-P2A-Hygro
  Insert size (bp): 2067
  Cloning method: Restriction Enzyme; 5′ cloning site SalI (not destroyed); 3′ cloning site XhoI (not destroyed)
  Sequencing primers: 5′ M13 forward; 3′ M13 reverse
Terms and licenses: Academic/Nonprofit Terms; Industry Terms: Not Available to Industry
How to cite: pGTag Hygro EGFP cLAP +2 was a gift from Frank Schnütgen (Addgene plasmid # 194310 ; http://n2t.net/addgene:194310 ; RRID:Addgene_194310)
